Addgene plasmid #141730: TFORF0844
Purpose: Lentiviral vector for overexpressing transcription factor ORFs with unique 24-bp barcodes. Barcodes facilitate identification of transcription factors in pooled screens.
Depositing lab: Feng Zhang. Depositing organization: Broad Institute. Publication: A transcription factor atlas of directed differentiation. Joung J, Ma S, Tay T, Geiger-Schuller KR, Kirchgatterer PC, Verdine VK, Guo B, Arias-Garcia MA, Allen WE, Singh A, Kuksenko O, Abudayyeh OO, Gootenberg JS, Fu Z, Macrae RK, Buenrostro JD, Regev A, Zhang F. Cell. 2023 Jan 5;186(1):209-229.e26. doi: 10.1016/j.cell.2022.11.026. PubMed 36608654.
Backbone
  Vector backbone: pLX_TRC317
  Backbone manufacturer: Broad Institute Genetic Perturbation Platform
  Backbone size w/o insert (bp): 8264
  Vector type: Mammalian Expression, Lentiviral
  Selectable markers: Puromycin
Growth in bacteria
  Bacterial resistance: Ampicillin, 100 μg/mL
  Growth temperature: 37°C
  Growth strain: NEB Stable
  Copy number: High Copy
Gene/Insert
  Gene/Insert name: ZSCAN12
  Species: H. sapiens (human)
  Insert size (bp): 1937
  Entrez Gene: ZSCAN12 (a.k.a. ZFP96, ZNF96, ZNF305, ZNF29K1, KIAA0426, dJ29K1.2)
  Promoter: EF1a
  Cloning method: Unknown
  Sequencing primers: 5′ GGGTGGAGACTGAAGTTAGGCCAG; 3′ CACATAGCGTAAAAGGAGCAACATAG
Terms and licenses: Academic/Nonprofit Terms; Industry Terms: Not Available to Industry
Depositor comments: XM_011515014,XM_017011528,XM_011515015,NM_001163391 . The transcription factor ORF portion of this plasmid was synthesized by Genewiz. Please test multiple small colonies in case of plasmid recombination. To make this collection available in a timely manner, a portion of this collection was not fully sequenced by Addgene. If an Addgene verified full plasmid sequence is not available, please contact us prior to placing an order to request the full sequence. Note that the SV40 poly(A) signal contain an ambiguous base.
How to cite: TFORF0844 was a gift from Feng Zhang (Addgene plasmid # 141730 ; http://n2t.net/addgene:141730 ; RRID:Addgene_141730)
