[The description below was written by a language model from this plasmid's Addgene catalogue record and pLannotate feature annotations shown in this document.]
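Description:
TFORF0844 is a lentiviral mammalian expression plasmid built on the pLX_TRC317 backbone, carrying the human transcription factor gene ZSCAN12 (also known as ZNF96 or ZNF305) as one member of a barcoded transcription factor ORF collection. It is propagated in E. coli through a high-copy ColE1/pUC-type origin with ampicillin resistance (AmpR under its own promoter). An f1 origin and remnants of lac, T7 and T3 cloning-vector sequence are also present. The depositor notes that the plasmid can recombine, as is common for LTR-containing vectors, and that the SV40 poly(A) signal contains an ambiguous base.

The viral portion follows a third-generation, self-inactivating design. An RSV promoter replaces the U3 region of a truncated HIV-1 5' LTR to drive genomic RNA production in packaging cells, followed by the Ψ packaging signal, a gag fragment, the Rev response element for nuclear export, a cPPT/CTS, and a ΔU3 3' LTR that disables LTR promoter activity after integration. Within this unit, an SV40 early promoter expresses puromycin N-acetyltransferase for selecting transduced cells, and the strong constitutive EF-1α promoter drives the ZSCAN12 ORF, with a WPRE downstream to enhance transcript stability and expression. The stated insert is about 1.9 kb, but the automated annotation matches only roughly 0.8 kb to the ZSCAN12 reference protein, leaving the region between it and the WPRE largely unannotated. The unique 24-bp barcode is also not annotated, so its position cannot be given from this record. The construct is intended for transcription factor overexpression, with the barcode identifying the factor in pooled screens such as directed differentiation studies.
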