Features (pLannotate 1.2.2; 32 found; start..end, strand, type, name):
      5..231     +  promoter       RSV promoter: Rous sarcoma virus enhancer/promoter
    232..412     +  LTR            5' LTR (truncated): truncated 5' long terminal repeat (LTR) from HIV-1
    459..584     +  misc_feature   HIV-1 Ψ: packaging signal of human immunodeficiency virus type 1
    568..931     +  CDS            HIV-1 gag (fragment): gag protein from human immunodeficiency virus 1; gag
   1077..1310    +  misc_feature   RRE: The Rev response element (RRE) of HIV-1 allows for Rev-dependent mRNA export from the nucleus to the cytoplasm.
   1687..1713    +  CDS            Rev (fragment): human immunodeficiency virus 1 (HIV-1) Rev protein; rev; enhances nuclear export of unspliced and incompletely spliced viral mRNAs
   1720..1743    +  promoter       SV40 promoter (fragment): SV40 early promoter
   1744..1815    +  promoter       SV40 promoter (fragment): SV40 enhancer and early promoter
   1839..1974    +  rep_origin     SV40 ori: SV40 origin of replication
   2020..2616    +  CDS            PuroR (fragment): puromycin N-acetyltransferase; pac from Streptomyces; confers resistance to puromycin
   2665..2782    +  misc_feature   cPPT/CTS: central polypurine tract and central termination sequence of HIV-1
   2847..2913    +  CDS            small t antigen (fragment): SV40 (simian virus 40) small t antigen
   2920..4098    +  promoter       EF-1α promoter: strong constitutive promoter for human elongation factor EF-1α
   4115..4939    +  CDS            ZSCAN12 (fragment): ZSC12_HUMAN - Also known as KIAA0426, ZNF305, ZNF96. Experimental evidence at protein level: Swiss-Prot protein existence level 1. May be involved in transcriptional regulation. From Homo sapiens (Human).
   5963..6016    +  promoter       U6 promoter (fragment): RNA polymerase III promoter for human U6 snRNA
   6058..6646    +  misc_feature   WPRE: woodchuck hepatitis virus posttranscriptional regulatory element
   6697..6716    +  misc_feature   cPPT/CTS (fragment): central polypurine tract and central termination sequence of HIV-1
   6718..6951    +  LTR            3' LTR (ΔU3): self-inactivating 3' long terminal repeat (LTR) from HIV-1
   7029..7110    +  polyA_signal   SV40 poly(A) signal: SV40 polyadenylation signal
   7107..7163    -  CDS            VP1_SV40 (fragment): Experimental evidence at protein level: Swiss-Prot protein existence level 1. Forms an icosahedral capsid with a T=7 symmetry and a 40 nm diameter. The capsid is composed of 72 pentamers linked to each other by disulfide bonds and associated with VP2 or VP3 proteins. Binds to N- glycolylneuraminic analog of the ganglioside GM1 on the cell surface to provide virion attachment to target cell (PubMed:18353982). Once attached, the virion is internalized by caveolin-mediated endocytosis and traffics to the endoplasmic reticulum. Inside the endoplasmic reticulum, the protein folding machinery isomer
   7190..7325    +  rep_origin     SV40 ori: SV40 origin of replication
   7346..7364    -  promoter       T7 promoter: promoter for bacteriophage T7 RNA polymerase
   7372..7527    +  CDS            lacZα (fragment): LacZα fragment of β-galactosidase; lacZ fragment
   7532..7960    +  rep_origin     f1 ori (sequence partly withheld): f1 bacteriophage origin of replication; arrow indicates direction of (+) strand synthesis
   8013..8117    +  promoter       AmpR promoter: bla
   8118..8978    +  CDS            AmpR: β-lactamase; bla; confers resistance to ampicillin, carbenicillin, and related antibiotics
   9149..9737    +  rep_origin     ori: high-copy-number ColE1/pMB1/pBR322/pUC origin of replication
   9920..10012   +  CDS            lacI (fragment): lac repressor; lacI; The lac repressor binds to the lac operator to inhibit transcription in E. coli. This inhibition can be relieved by adding lactose or isopropyl-β-D-thiogalactopyranoside (IPTG).
  10025..10046   +  protein_bind   CAP binding site: CAP binding activates transcription in the presence of cAMP. E. coli catabolite activator protein
  10061..10091   +  promoter       lac promoter: promoter for the E. coli lac operon
  10099..10115   +  protein_bind   lac operator: The lac repressor binds to the lac operator to inhibit transcription in E. coli. This inhibition can be relieved by adding lactose or isopropyl-β-D-thiogalactopyranoside (IPTG). lac repressor encoded by lacI
  10160..10178   +  promoter       T3 promoter: promoter for bacteriophage T3 RNA polymerase
>Addgene plasmid #141730 | TFORF0844 | addgene full sequence | sequence record 409191 | Addgene NGS Result
TTAATGTAGTCTTATGCAATACTCTTGTAGTCTTGCAACATGGTAACGATGAGTTAGCAACATGCCTTAC
AAGGAGAGAAAAAGCACCGTGCATGCCGATTGGTGGAAGTAAGGTGGTACGATCGTGCCTTATTAGGAAG
GCAACAGACGGGTCTGACATGGATTGGACGAACCACTGAATTGCCGCATTGCAGAGATATTGTATTTAAG
TGCCTAGCTCGATACATAAACGGGTCTCTCTGGTTAGACCAGATCTGAGCCTGGGAGCTCTCTGGCTAAC
TAGGGAACCCACTGCTTAAGCCTCAATAAAGCTTGCCTTGAGTGCTTCAAGTAGTGTGTGCCCGTCTGTT
GTGTGACTCTGGTAACTAGAGATCCCTCAGACCCTTTTAGTCAGTGTGGAAAATCTCTAGCAGTGGCGCC
CGAACAGGGACTTGAAAGCGAAAGGGAAACCAGAGGAGCTCTCTCGACGCAGGACTCGGCTTGCTGAAGC
GCGCACGGCAAGAGGCGAGGGGCGGCGACTGGTGAGTACGCCAAAAATTTTGACTAGCGGAGGCTAGAAG
GAGAGAGATGGGTGCGAGAGCGTCAGTATTAAGCGGGGGAGAATTAGATCGCGATGGGAAAAAATTCGGT
TAAGGCCAGGGGGAAAGAAAAAATATAAATTAAAACATATAGTATGGGCAAGCAGGGAGCTAGAACGATT
CGCAGTTAATCCTGGCCTGTTAGAAACATCAGAAGGCTGTAGACAAATACTGGGACAGCTACAACCATCC
CTTCAGACAGGATCAGAAGAACTTAGATCATTATATAATACAGTAGCAACCCTCTATTGTGTGCATCAAA
GGATAGAGATAAAAGACACCAAGGAAGCTTTAGACAAGATAGAGGAAGAGCAAAACAAAAGTAAGACCAC
CGCACAGCAAGCGGCCGCTGATCTTCAGACCTGGAGGAGGAGATATGAGGGACAATTGGAGAAGTGAATT
ATATAAATATAAAGTAGTAAAAATTGAACCATTAGGAGTAGCACCCACCAAGGCAAAGAGAAGAGTGGTG
CAGAGAGAAAAAAGAGCAGTGGGAATAGGAGCTTTGTTCCTTGGGTTCTTGGGAGCAGCAGGAAGCACTA
TGGGCGCAGCGTCAATGACGCTGACGGTACAGGCCAGACAATTATTGTCTGGTATAGTGCAGCAGCAGAA
CAATTTGCTGAGGGCTATTGAGGCGCAACAGCATCTGTTGCAACTCACAGTCTGGGGCATCAAGCAGCTC
CAGGCAAGAATCCTGGCTGTGGAAAGATACCTAAAGGATCAACAGCTCCTGGGGATTTGGGGTTGCTCTG
GAAAACTCATTTGCACCACTGCTGTGCCTTGGAATGCTAGTTGGAGTAATAAATCTCTGGAACAGATTTG
GAATCACACGACCTGGATGGAGTGGGACAGAGAAATTAACAATTACACAAGCTTAATACACTCCTTAATT
GAAGAATCGCAAAACCAGCAAGAAAAGAATGAACAAGAATTATTGGAATTAGATAAATGGGCAAGTTTGT
GGAATTGGTTTAACATAACAAATTGGCTGTGGTATATAAAATTATTCATAATGATAGTAGGAGGCTTGGT
AGGTTTAAGAATAGTTTTTGCTGTACTTTCTATAGTGAATAGAGTTAGGCAGGGATATTCACCATTATCG
TTTCAGACCCACCTCCCAACCCCGAGGGGACCCATGCATTGCATCTCAATTAGTCAGCAACCAGGTGTGG
AAAGTCCCCAGGCTCCCCAGCAGGCAGAAGTATGCAAAGCATGCGTCTCAATTAGTCAGCAACCATAGTC
CCGCCCCTAACTCCGCCCATCCCGCCCCTAACTCCGCCCAGTTCCGCCCATTCTCCGCCCCATGGCTGAC
TAATTTTTTTTATTTATGCAGAGGCCGAGGCCGCCTCGGCCTCTGAGCTATTCCAGAAGTAGTGAGGAGG
CTTTTTTGGAGGCCTAGGCTTTTGCAAAAAGCTTTCTAGAGGTACCACCGGAGCTTACCATGACCGAGTA
CAAGCCCACGGTGCGCCTCGCCACCCGCGACGACGTCCCCAGGGCCGTACGCACCCTCGCCGCCGCGTTC
GCCGACTACCCCGCCACGCGCCACACCGTCGATCCGGACCGCCACATCGAGCGGGTCACCGAGCTGCAAG
AACTCTTCCTCACGCGCGTCGGGCTCGACATCGGCAAGGTGTGGGTCGCGGACGACGGCGCCGCCGTGGC
GGTCTGGACCACGCCGGAGAGCGTCGAAGCGGGGGCGGTGTTCGCCGAGATCGGCCCGCGCATGGCCGAG
TTGAGCGGTTCCCGGCTGGCCGCGCAGCAACAGATGGAAGGCCTCCTGGCGCCGCACCGGCCCAAGGAGC
CCGCGTGGTTCCTGGCCACCGTCGGCGTCTCGCCCGACCACCAGGGCAAGGGTCTGGGCAGCGCCGTCGT
GCTCCCCGGAGTGGAGGCGGCCGAGCGCGCCGGGGTGCCCGCCTTCCTGGAGACCTCCGCGCCCCGCAAC
CTCCCCTTCTACGAGCGGCTCGGCTTCACCGTCACCGCCGACGTCGAGGTGCCCGAAGGACCGCGCACCT
GGTGCATGACCCGCAAGCCCGGTGCCAGTTAACGAATTCTAGATCTTGAGACAAATGGCAGTATTCATCC
ACAATTTTAAAAGAAAAGGGGGGATTGGGGGGTACAGTGCAGGGGAAAGAATAGTAGACATAATAGCAAC
AGACATACAAACTAAAGAATTACAAAAACAAATTACAAAAATTCAAAATTTTCGGGTTTATTACAGGGAC
AGCAGAGATCCACTTTGGCGCCGGCTCGAGGCCTGCAGGTGCAAAGATGGATAAAGTTTTAAACAGAGAG
GAATCTTTGCAGCTAATGGACCTTCTAGGTCTTGAAAGGAGTGGGAATTGGCTCCGGTGCCCGTCAGTGG
GCAGAGCGCACATCGCCCACAGTCCCCGAGAAGTTGGGGGGAGGGGTCGGCAATTGAACCGGTGCCTAGA
GAAGGTGGCGCGGGGTAAACTGGGAAAGTGATGTCGTGTACTGGCTCCGCCTTTTTCCCGAGGGTGGGGG
AGAACCGTATATAAGTGCAGTAGTCGCCGTGAACGTTCTTTTTCGCAACGGGTTTGCCGCCAGAACACAG
GTAAGTGCCGTGTGTGGTTCCCGCGGGCCTGGCCTCTTTACGGGTTATGGCCCTTGCGTGCCTTGAATTA
CTTCCACCTGGCTGCAGTACGTGATTCTTGATCCCGAGCTTCGGGTTGGAAGTGGGTGGGAGAGTTCGAG
GCCTTGCGCTTAAGGAGCCCCTTCGCCTCGTGCTTGAGTTGAGGCCTGGCCTGGGCGCTGGGGCCGCCGC
GTGCGAATCTGGTGGCACCTTCGCGCCTGTCTCGCTGCTTTCGATAAGTCTCTAGCCATTTAAAATTTTT
GATGACCTGCTGCGACGCTTTTTTTCTGGCAAGATAGTCTTGTAAATGCGGGCCAAGATCTGCACACTGG
TATTTCGGTTTTTGGGGCCGCGGGCGGCGACGGGGCCCGTGCGTCCCAGCGCACATGTTCGGCGAGGCGG
GGCCTGCGAGCGCGGCCACCGAGAATCGGACGGGGGTAGTCTCAAGCTGGCCGGCCTGCTCTGGTGCCTG
GCCTCGCGCCGCCGTGTATCGCCCCGCCCTGGGCGGCAAGGCTGGCCCGGTCGGCACCAGTTGCGTGAGC
GGAAAGATGGCCGCTTCCCGGCCCTGCTGCAGGGAGCTCAAAATGGAGGACGCGGCGCTCGGGAGAGCGG
GCGGGTGAGTCACCCACACAAAGGAAAAGGGCCTTTCCGTCCTCAGCCGTCGCTTCATGTGACTCCACGG
AGTACCGGGCGCCGTCCAGGCACCTCGATTAGTTCTCGAGCTTTTGGAGTACGTCGTCTTTAGGTTGGGG
GGAGGGGTTTTATGCGATGGAGTTTCCCCACACTGAGTGGGTGGAGACTGAAGTTAGGCCAGCTTGGCAC
TTGATGTAATTCTCCTTGGAATTTGCCCTTTTTGAGTTTGGATCTTGGTTCATTCTCAAGCCTCAGACAG
TGGTTCAAAGTTTTTTTCTTCCATTTCAGGTGTCGTGAGGCTAGCACCGCCACCATGGCATCTACTTGGG
CTATCCAGGCCCACATGGACCAGGATGAACCTTTGGAAGTAAAGATAGAGGAAGAGAAATATACCACCAG
ACAGGATTGGGACCTGCGTAAAAACAACACCCATAGCAGAGAGGTCTTCCGTCAGTACTTCAGACAGTTC
TGCTACCAGGAGACATCTGGTCCCCGTGAGGCTTTGAGCCGACTCCGAGAACTTTGCCATCAGTGGCTGA
GGCCAGAGACCCACACCAAAGAACAGATTCTGGAGCTGCTGGTGCTGGAGCAGTTCCTGACCATCCTACC
TGAGGAGCTCCAGGCCTGGGTGCAGGAGCAGCATCCAGAGAGTGGGGAGGAGGTGGTGACTGTGCTGGAG
GATTTAGAGAGAGAACTGGATGAACCAGGAGAGCAGGTCTCAGTCCACACTGGGGAACAGGAAATGTTCT
TGCAGGAGACGGTACGTCTACGAAAAGAAGGAGAACCCAGTATGTCCCTCCAGTCCATGAAAGCCCAGCC
AAAGTATGAATCTCCAGAACTTGAATCCCAACAGGAGCAAGTTTTAGATGTTGAGACTGGAAATGAGTAT
GGGAATTTAAAGCAAGAAGTTTCTGAAGAAATGGAACCACATGGGAAGACATCCAGTAAATTTGAAAATG
ATATGTCCAAGTCTGCTAGGTGTGGAGAAACTCGTGAACCTGAAGAAATAACAGAAGAGCCCTCTGCTTG
CTCCAGAGAAGATAAACAACCTACCTGTGATGAAAATGGAGTAAGCCTGACTGAGAACTCTGACCATACT
GAACATCAGAGAATCTGTCCAGGAGAAGAATCTTACGGATGTGATGACTGTGGAAAAGCTTTTAGTCAGC
ACTCACACCTCATAGAACATCAGAGGATCCATACTGGAGATAGACCCTACAAATGCGAAGAATGTGGAAA
AGCTTTCCGTGGGAGAACTGTGCTTATTCGACACAAAATAATACACACTGGAGAGAAACCGTATAAGTGT
AATGAATGTGGCAAAGCCTTTGGCCGGTGGTCAGCTCTTAACCAACATCAGAGACTTCACACAGGAGAAA
AACACTATCACTGTAATGACTGTGGCAAAGCCTTTAGTCAGAAAGCAGGCCTCTTTCACCATATCAAGAT
CCACACAAGAGACAAACCTTATCAGTGCACTCAGTGTAATAAAAGTTTTAGTCGGCGTTCCATACTTACT
CAGCATCAAGGAGTTCATACCGGCGCCAAGCCGTATGAGTGCAACGAGTGTGGAAAAGCCTTTGTTTATA
ACTCATCCCTTGTTTCCCATCAGGAAATCCACCACAAAGAAAAATGCTATCAGTGTAAGGAATGTGGGAA
ATCCTTCAGTCAGAGTGGCCTTATTCAGCATCAGAGAATTCACACTGGGGAAAAACCCTACAAATGTGAC
GTATGTGAAAAAGCCTTTATTCAAAGGACAAGTCTTACAGAACATCAGCGAATTCACACTGGAGAAAGAC
CCTATAAATGTGATAAGTGTGGGAAGGCGTTTACTCAAAGATCAGTCCTCACGGAACATCAGAGAATCCA
CACTGGAGAGAGGCCCTACAAGTGTGATGAGTGTGGGAATGCCTTCCGAGGAATCACCAGCCTCATTCAG
CATCAGAGAATCCACACTGGGGAGAAGCCCTACCAATGTGATGAGTGTGGAAAAGCCTTCAGACAGAGGT
CAGATCTTAGTAAACACCAGAGAATCCATAATAGACGTGGTACCTATGTATGTAAAGAGTGTGGGAAATC
ATTCAGGCAGAACTCAGCTCTTACTCAACATCAGACTATCCACAAAGGAGAAAAATCTGTTTCTGTGTAG
TAATGAACTAGTCCGTAACTTGAAAGTATTTCGATTTCTTGGCTTTATATATCTTGTGGAAAGGACGAAA
TCAATCGCTCCACATAGTGGTCACGCGTTAAGTCGACAATCAACCTCTGGATTACAAAATTTGTGAAAGA
TTGACTGGTATTCTTAACTATGTTGCTCCTTTTACGCTATGTGGATACGCTGCTTTAATGCCTTTGTATC
ATGCTATTGCTTCCCGTATGGCTTTCATTTTCTCCTCCTTGTATAAATCCTGGTTGCTGTCTCTTTATGA
GGAGTTGTGGCCCGTTGTCAGGCAACGTGGCGTGGTGTGCACTGTGTTTGCTGACGCAACCCCCACTGGT
TGGGGCATTGCCACCACCTGTCAGCTCCTTTCCGGGACTTTCGCTTTCCCCCTCCCTATTGCCACGGCGG
AACTCATCGCCGCCTGCCTTGCCCGCTGCTGGACAGGGGCTCGGCTGTTGGGCACTGACAATTCCGTGGT
GTTGTCGGGGAAATCATCGTCCTTTCCTTGGCTGCTCGCCTGTGTTGCCACCTGGATTCTGCGCGGGACG
TCCTTCTGCTACGTCCCTTCGGCCCTCAATCCAGCGGACCTTCCTTCCCGCGGCCTGCTGCCGGCTCTGC
GGCCTCTTCCGCGTCTTCGCCTTCGCCCTCAGACGAGTCGGATCTCCCTTTGGGCCGCCTCCCCGCGTCG
ACTTTAAGACCAATGACTTACAAGGCAGCTGTAGATCTTAGCCACTTTTTAAAAGAAAAGGGGGGACTGG
AAGGGCTAATTCACTCCCAACGAAGACAAGATCTGCTTTTTGCTTGTACTGGGTCTCTCTGGTTAGACCA
GATCTGAGCCTGGGAGCTCTCTGGCTAACTAGGGAACCCACTGCTTAAGCCTCAATAAAGCTTGCCTTGA
GTGCTTCAAGTAGTGTGTGCCCGTCTGTTGTGTGACTCTGGTAACTAGAGATCCCTCAGACCCTTTTAGT
CAGTGTGGAAAATCTCTAGCAGTACGTATAGTAGTTCATGTCATCTTATTATTCAGTATTTATAACTTGC
AAAGAAATGAATATCAGAGAGTGAGAGGAACTTGTTTATTGCAGCTTATAATGGTTACAAATAAAGCAAT
AGCATCACAAATTTCACAAATAAAGCATTTTTTTCACTGCATTCTAGTTGTGGTTTGTCCAAAYTCATCA
ATGTATCTTATCATGTCTGGCTCTAGCTATCCCGCCCCTAACTCCGCCCATCCCGCCCCTAACTCCGCCC
AGTTCCGCCCATTCTCCGCCCCATGGCTGACTAATTTTTTTTATTTATGCAGAGGCCGAGGCCGCCTCGG
CCTCTGAGCTATTCCAGAAGTAGTGAGGAGGCTTTTTTGGAGGCCTAGGGACGTACCCAATTCGCCCTAT
AGTGAGTCGTATTACGCGCGCTCACTGGCCGTCGTTTTACAACGTCGTGACTGGGAAAACCCTGGCGTTA
CCCAACTTAATCGCCTTGCAGCACATCCCCCTTTCGCCAGCTGGCGTAATAGCGAAGAGGCCCGCACCGA
TCGCCCTTCCCAACAGTTGCGCAGCCTGAATGGCGAATGGG
[124 nt withheld, positions 7532-7655]
C
[91 nt withheld, positions 7657-7747]
A
[49 nt withheld, positions 7749-7797]
CCTTTGACGTTGGAGTCCACGTTCTTT
[37 nt withheld, positions 7825-7861]
ACCCTATCTCGGTCTATTCTTTTGATTTATAAGGGATTTTGCCGATTTCGGCCTATTGGTTAAAAAATGA
GCTGATTTAACAAAAATTTAACGCGAATTTTAACAAAATATTAACGCTTACAATTTAGGTGGCACTTTTC
GGGGAAATGTGCGCGGAACCCCTATTTGTTTATTTTTCTAAATACATTCAAATATGTATCCGCTCATGAG
ACAATAACCCTGATAAATGCTTCAATAATATTGAAAAAGGAAGAGTATGAGTATTCAACATTTCCGTGTC
GCCCTTATTCCCTTTTTTGCGGCATTTTGCCTTCCTGTTTTTGCTCACCCAGAAACGCTGGTGAAAGTAA
AAGATGCTGAAGATCAGTTGGGTGCACGAGTGGGTTACATCGAACTGGATCTCAACAGCGGTAAGATCCT
TGAGAGTTTTCGCCCCGAAGAACGTTTTCCAATGATGAGCACTTTTAAAGTTCTGCTATGTGGCGCGGTA
TTATCCCGTATTGACGCCGGGCAAGAGCAACTCGGTCGCCGCATACACTATTCTCAGAATGACTTGGTTG
AGTACTCACCAGTCACAGAAAAGCATCTTACGGATGGCATGACAGTAAGAGAATTATGCAGTGCTGCCAT
AACCATGAGTGATAACACTGCGGCCAACTTACTTCTGACAACGATCGGAGGACCGAAGGAGCTAACCGCT
TTTTTGCACAACATGGGGGATCATGTAACTCGCCTTGATCGTTGGGAACCGGAGCTGAATGAAGCCATAC
CAAACGACGAGCGTGACACCACGATGCCTGTAGCAATGGCAACAACGTTGCGCAAACTATTAACTGGCGA
ACTACTTACTCTAGCTTCCCGGCAACAATTAATAGACTGGATGGAGGCGGATAAAGTTGCAGGACCACTT
CTGCGCTCGGCCCTTCCGGCTGGCTGGTTTATTGCTGATAAATCTGGAGCCGGTGAGCGTGGGTCTCGCG
GTATCATTGCAGCACTGGGGCCAGATGGTAAGCCCTCCCGTATCGTAGTTATCTACACGACGGGGAGTCA
GGCAACTATGGATGAACGAAATAGACAGATCGCTGAGATAGGTGCCTCACTGATTAAGCATTGGTAACTG
TCAGACCAAGTTTACTCATATATACTTTAGATTGATTTAAAACTTCATTTTTAATTTAAAAGGATCTAGG
TGAAGATCCTTTTTGATAATCTCATGACCAAAATCCCTTAACGTGAGTTTTCGTTCCACTGAGCGTCAGA
CCCCGTAGAAAAGATCAAAGGATCTTCTTGAGATCCTTTTTTTCTGCGCGTAATCTGCTGCTTGCAAACA
AAAAAACCACCGCTACCAGCGGTGGTTTGTTTGCCGGATCAAGAGCTACCAACTCTTTTTCCGAAGGTAA
CTGGCTTCAGCAGAGCGCAGATACCAAATACTGTTCTTCTAGTGTAGCCGTAGTTAGGCCACCACTTCAA
GAACTCTGTAGCACCGCCTACATACCTCGCTCTGCTAATCCTGTTACCAGTGGCTGCTGCCAGTGGCGAT
AAGTCGTGTCTTACCGGGTTGGACTCAAGACGATAGTTACCGGATAAGGCGCAGCGGTCGGGCTGAACGG
GGGGTTCGTGCACACAGCCCAGCTTGGAGCGAACGACCTACACCGAACTGAGATACCTACAGCGTGAGCT
ATGAGAAAGCGCCACGCTTCCCGAAGGGAGAAAGGCGGACAGGTATCCGGTAAGCGGCAGGGTCGGAACA
GGAGAGCGCACGAGGGAGCTTCCAGGGGGAAACGCCTGGTATCTTTATAGTCCTGTCGGGTTTCGCCACC
TCTGACTTGAGCGTCGATTTTTGTGATGCTCGTCAGGGGGGCGGAGCCTATGGAAAAACGCCAGCAACGC
GGCCTTTTTACGGTTCCTGGCCTTTTGCTGGCCTTTTGCTCACATGTTCTTTCCTGCGTTATCCCCTGAT
TCTGTGGATAACCGTATTACCGCCTTTGAGTGAGCTGATACCGCTCGCCGCAGCCGAACGACCGAGCGCA
GCGAGTCAGTGAGCGAGGAAGCGGAAGAGCGCCCAATACGCAAACCGCCTCTCCCCGCGCGTTGGCCGAT
TCATTAATGCAGCTGGCACGACAGGTTTCCCGACTGGAAAGCGGGCAGTGAGCGCAACGCAATTAATGTG
AGTTAGCTCACTCATTAGGCACCCCAGGCTTTACACTTTATGCTTCCGGCTCGTATGTTGTGTGGAATTG
TGAGCGGATAACAATTTCACACAGGAAACAGCTATGACCATGATTACGCCAAGCGCGCAATTAACCCTCA
CTAAAGGGAACAAAAGCTGGAGCTGCAAGC
