>Addgene plasmid #141730 | TFORF0844 | depositor partial sequence | sequence record 277327 | Insert
ACCGCCACCATGGCATCTACTTGGGCTATCCAGGCCCACATGGACCAGGATGAACCTTTGGAAGTAAAGA
TAGAGGAAGAGAAATATACCACCAGACAGGATTGGGACCTGCGTAAAAACAACACCCATAGCAGAGAGGT
CTTCCGTCAGTACTTCAGACAGTTCTGCTACCAGGAGACATCTGGTCCCCGTGAGGCTTTGAGCCGACTC
CGAGAACTTTGCCATCAGTGGCTGAGGCCAGAGACCCACACCAAAGAACAGATTCTGGAGCTGCTGGTGC
TGGAGCAGTTCCTGACCATCCTACCTGAGGAGCTCCAGGCCTGGGTGCAGGAGCAGCATCCAGAGAGTGG
GGAGGAGGTGGTGACTGTGCTGGAGGATTTAGAGAGAGAACTGGATGAACCAGGAGAGCAGGTCTCAGTC
CACACTGGGGAACAGGAAATGTTCTTGCAGGAGACGGTACGTCTACGAAAAGAAGGAGAACCCAGTATGT
CCCTCCAGTCCATGAAAGCCCAGCCAAAGTATGAATCTCCAGAACTTGAATCCCAACAGGAGCAAGTTTT
AGATGTTGAGACTGGAAATGAGTATGGGAATTTAAAGCAAGAAGTTTCTGAAGAAATGGAACCACATGGG
AAGACATCCAGTAAATTTGAAAATGATATGTCCAAGTCTGCTAGGTGTGGAGAAACTCGTGAACCTGAAG
AAATAACAGAAGAGCCCTCTGCTTGCTCCAGAGAAGATAAACAACCTACCTGTGATGAAAATGGAGTAAG
CCTGACTGAGAACTCTGACCATACTGAACATCAGAGAATCTGTCCAGGAGAAGAATCTTACGGATGTGAT
GACTGTGGAAAAGCTTTTAGTCAGCACTCACACCTCATAGAACATCAGAGGATCCATACTGGAGATAGAC
CCTACAAATGCGAAGAATGTGGAAAAGCTTTCCGTGGGAGAACTGTGCTTATTCGACACAAAATAATACA
CACTGGAGAGAAACCGTATAAGTGTAATGAATGTGGCAAAGCCTTTGGCCGGTGGTCAGCTCTTAACCAA
CATCAGAGACTTCACACAGGAGAAAAACACTATCACTGTAATGACTGTGGCAAAGCCTTTAGTCAGAAAG
CAGGCCTCTTTCACCATATCAAGATCCACACAAGAGACAAACCTTATCAGTGCACTCAGTGTAATAAAAG
TTTTAGTCGGCGTTCCATACTTACTCAGCATCAAGGAGTTCATACCGGCGCCAAGCCGTATGAGTGCAAC
GAGTGTGGAAAAGCCTTTGTTTATAACTCATCCCTTGTTTCCCATCAGGAAATCCACCACAAAGAAAAAT
GCTATCAGTGTAAGGAATGTGGGAAATCCTTCAGTCAGAGTGGCCTTATTCAGCATCAGAGAATTCACAC
TGGGGAAAAACCCTACAAATGTGACGTATGTGAAAAAGCCTTTATTCAAAGGACAAGTCTTACAGAACAT
CAGCGAATTCACACTGGAGAAAGACCCTATAAATGTGATAAGTGTGGGAAGGCGTTTACTCAAAGATCAG
TCCTCACGGAACATCAGAGAATCCACACTGGAGAGAGGCCCTACAAGTGTGATGAGTGTGGGAATGCCTT
CCGAGGAATCACCAGCCTCATTCAGCATCAGAGAATCCACACTGGGGAGAAGCCCTACCAATGTGATGAG
TGTGGAAAAGCCTTCAGACAGAGGTCAGATCTTAGTAAACACCAGAGAATCCATAATAGACGTGGTACCT
ATGTATGTAAAGAGTGTGGGAAATCATTCAGGCAGAACTCAGCTCTTACTCAACATCAGACTATCCACAA
AGGAGAAAAATCTGTTTCTGTGTAGTAATGAACTAGTCCGTAACTTGAAAGTATTTCGATTTCTTGGCTT
TATATATCTTGTGGAAAGGACGAAATCAATCGCTCCACATAGTGGTC
