>Addgene plasmid #141730 | TFORF0844 | depositor partial sequence | sequence record 277328 | Barcode
AATCAATCGCTCCACATAGTGGTC
